>Addgene plasmid #109413 | pBbS8k-RFP_M78I | addgene full sequence | sequence record 212793 | Addgene NGS Result
GGGTGTGGCGGACCGCTATCAGGACATAGCGTTGGCTACCCGTGATATTGCTGAAGAGCTTGGCGGCGAA
TGGGCTGACCGCTTCCTCGTGCTTTACGGTATCGCCGCTCCCGATTCGCAGCGCATCGCCTTCTATCGCC
TTCTTGACGAGTTCTTCTGAGCGGGACTCTGGGGTTCGAGAGCTCGCTTGGACTCCTGTTGATAGATCCA
GTAATGACCTCAGAACTCCATCTGGATTTGTTCAGAACGCTCGGTTGCCGCCGGGCGTTTTTTATTGGTG
AGAATCCAAGCACTAGGGACAGTAAGACGGGTAAGCCTGTTGATGATACCGCTGCCTTACTGGGTGCATT
AGCCAGTCTGAATGACCTGTCACGGGATAATCCGAAGTGGTCAGACTGGAAAATCAGAGGGCAGGAACTG
CTGAACAGCAAAAAGTCAGATAGCACCACATAGCAGACCCGCCATAAAACGCCCTGAGAAGCCCGTGACG
GGCTTTTCTTGTATTATGGGTAGTTTCCTTGCATGAATCCATAAAAGGCGCCTGTAGTGCCATTTACCCC
CATTCACTGCCAGAGCCGTGAGCGCAGCGAACTGAATGTCACGAAAAAGACAGCGACTCAGGTGCCTGAT
GGTCGGAGACAAAAGGAATATTCAGCGATTTGCCCGAGCTTGCGAGGGTGCTACTTAAGCCTTTAGGGTT
TTAAGGTCTGTTTTGTAGAGGAGCAAACAGCGTTTGCGACATCCTTTTGTAATACTGCGGAACTGACTAA
AGTAGTGAGTTATACACAGGGCTGGGATCTATTCTTTTTATCTTTTTTTATTCTTTCTTTATTCTATAAA
TTATAACCACTTGAATATAAACAAAAAAAACACACAAAGGTCTAGCGGAATTTACAGAGGGTCTAGCAGA
ATTTACAAGTTTTCCAGCAAAGGTCTAGCAGAATTTACAGATACCCAGATCACCCGGGAAAAGGACTAGT
AATTATCATTGACTAGCCCATCTCAATTGGTATAGTGATTAAAATCACCTAGACCAATTGAGATGTATGT
CTGAATTAGTTGTTTTCAAAGCAAATGAACTAGCGATTAGTCGCTATGACTTAACGGAGCATGAAACCAA
GCTAATTTTATGCTGTGTGGCACTACTCAACCCCACGATTGAAAACCCTACAAGGAAAGAACGGACGGTA
TCGTTCACTTATAACCAATACGCTCAGATGATGAACATCAGTAGGGAAAATGCTTATGGTGTATTAGCTA
AAGCAACCAGAGAGCTGATAACGAGAACTGTGGAAATCAGGAATCCTTTGGTTAAAGGCTTTGAGATTTT
CCAGTGGACAAACTATGCCAAGTTCTCAAGCGAAAAATTAGAATTAGTTTTTAGTGAAGAGATATTGCCT
TATCTTTTCCAGTTAAAAAAATTCATAAAATATAATCTGGAACATGTTAAGTCTTTTGAAAACAAATACT
CTATGAGGATTTATGAGTGGTTATTAAAAGAACTAACACAAAAGAAAACTCACAAGGCAAATATAGAGAT
TAGCCTTGATGAATTTAAGTTCATGTTAATGCTTGAAAATAACTACCATGAGTTTAAAAGGCTTAACCAA
TGGGTTTTGAAACCAATAAGTAAAGATTTAAACACTTACAGCAATATGAAATTGGTGGTTGATAAGCGAG
GCCGCCCGACTGATACGTTGATTTTCCAAGTTGAACTAGATAGACAAATGGATCTCGTAACCGAACTTGA
GAACAACCAGATAAAAATGAATGGTGACAAAATACCAACAACCATTACATCAGATTCCTACCTACATAAC
GGACTAAGAAAAACACTACACGATGCTTTAACTGCAAAAATTCAGCTCACCAGTTTTGAGGCAAAATTTT
TGAGTGACATGCAAAGTAAGTATGATCTCAATGGTTCGTTCTCATGGCTCACGCAAAAACAACGAACCAC
ACTAGAGAACATACTGGCTAAATACGGAAGGATCTGAGGTTCTTATGGCTCTTGTATCTATCAGTGAAGC
ATCAAGACTAACAAACAAAAGTAGAACAACTGTTCACCGTTACATATCAAAGGGAAAACTGTCCATATGC
ACAGATGAAAACGGTGTAAAAAAGATAGATACATCAGAGCTTTTACGAGTTTTTGGTGCATTCAAAGCTG
TTCACCATGAACAGATCGACAATGTAACAGATGAACAGCATGTAACACCTAATAGAACAGGTGAAACCAG
TAAAACAAAGCAACTAGAACATGAAATTGAACACCTGAGACAACTTGTTACAGCTCAACAGTCACACATA
GACAGCCTGAAACAGGCGATGCTGCTTATCGAATCAAAGCTGCCGACAACACGGGAGCCAGTGACGCCTC
CCGTGGGGAAAAAATCATGGCAATTCTGGAAGAAATAGCGCTTTCAGCCGGCAAACCGGCTGAAGCCGGA
TCTGCGATTCTGATAACAAACTAGCAACACCAGAACAGCCCGTTTGCGGGCAGCAAAACCCGTACCCTAG
GTATAAACGCAGAAAGGCCCACCCGAAGGTGAGCCAGTGTGACTCTAGTAGAGAGCGTTCACCGACAAAC
AACAGATAAAACGAAAGGCCCAGTCTTTCGACTGAGCCTTTCGTTTTATTTGATGCCTGGAGATCCTTAC
TCGAGTTTGGATCCTTAAGCACCGGTGGAGTGACGACCTTCAGCACGTTCGTACTGTTCAACGATGGTGT
AGTCTTCGTTGTGGGAGGTGATGTCCAGTTTGATGTCGGTTTTGTAAGCACCCGGCAGCTGAACCGGTTT
TTTAGCCATGTAGGTGGTTTTAACTTCAGCGTCGTAGTGACCACCGTCTTTCAGTTTCAGACGCATTTTG
ATTTCACCTTTCAGAGCACCGTCTTCCGGGTACATACGTTCGGTGGAAGCTTCCCAACCCATGGTTTTTT
TCTGCATAACCGGACCGTCGGACGGGAAGTTGGTACCACGCAGTTTAACTTTGTAGATGAACTCACCGTC
TTGCAGGGAGGAGTCCTGGGTAACGGTAACAACACCACCGTCTTCGAAGTTCATAACACGTTCCCATTTG
AAACCTTCCGGGAAGGACAGTTTCAGGTAGTCCGGGATGTCAGCCGGGTGTTTAACGTAAGCTTTGGAAC
CGTACTGGAACTGCGGGGACAGGATGTCCCAAGCGAACGGCAGCGGACCACCTTTGGTAACTTTCAGTTT
AGCGGTCTGGGTACCTTCGTACGGACGACCTTCACCTTCACCTTCGATTTCGAACTCGTGACCGTTAACG
GAACCTTCCATACGAACTTTGAAACGCATGAACTCTTTGATAACGTCTTCGCTACTCGCCATATGTATAT
CTCCTTCTTAAAAGATCTTTTGAATTCCCAAAAAAACGGGTATGGAGAAACAGTAGAGAGTTGCGATAAA
AAGCGTCAGGTAGAATCCGCTAATCTTATGGATAAAAATGCTATGGCATAGCAAAGTGTGACGCCGTGCA
AATAATCAATGTGGACTTTTCTGCCGTGATTATAGACACTTTTGTTACGCGTTTTTGTCATGGCTTTGGT
CCCGCTTTGTTACAGAATGCTTTTAATAAGCGGGGTTACCGGTTTGGTTAGCGAGAAGAGCCAGTAAAAG
ACGCAGTGACGGCAATGTCTGATGCAATATGGACAATTGGTTTCTTCTCTGAATGGCGGGAGTATGAAAA
GTATGGCTGAAGCGCAAAATGATCCCCTGCTGCCGGGATACTCGTTTAATGCCCATCTGGTGGCGGGTTT
AACGCCGATTGAGGCCAACGGTTATCTCGATTTTTTTATCGACCGACCGCTGGGAATGAAAGGTTATATT
CTCAATCTCACCATTCGCGGTCAGGGGGTGGTGAAAAATCAGGGACGAGAATTTGTTTGCCGACCGGGTG
ATATTTTGCTGTTCCCGCCAGGAGAGATTCATCACTACGGTCGTCATCCGGAGGCTCGCGAATGGTATCA
CCAGTGGGTTTACTTTCGTCCGCGCGCCTACTGGCATGAATGGCTTAACTGGCCGTCAATATTTGCCAAT
ACGGGGTTCTTTCGCCCGGATGAAGCGCACCAGCCGCATTTCAGCGACCTGTTTGGGCAAATCATTAACG
CCGGGCAAGGGGAAGGGCGCTATTCGGAGCTGCTGGCGATAAATCTGCTTGAGCAATTGTTACTGCGGCG
CATGGAAGCGATTAACGAGTCGCTCCATCCACCGATGGATAATCGGGTACGCGAGGCTTGTCAGTACATC
AGCGATCACCTGGCAGACAGCAATTTTGATATCGCCAGCGTCGCACAGCATGTTTGCTTGTCGCCGTCGC
GTCTGTCACATCTTTTCCGCCAGCAGTTAGGGATTAGCGTCTTAAGCTGGCGCGAGGACCAACGTATCAG
CCAGGCGAAGCTGCTTTTGAGCACCACCCGGATGCCTATCGCCACCGTCGGTCGCAATGTTGGTTTTGAC
GATCAACTCTATTTCTCGCGGGTATTTAAAAAATGCACCGGGGCCAGCCCGAGCGAGTTCCGTGCCGGTT
GTGAAGAAAAAGTGAATGATGTAGCCGTCAAGTTGTCATAAGACGTCGGAATTGCCAGCTGGGGCGCCCT
CTGGTAAGGTTGGGAAGCCCTGCAAAGTAAACTGGATGGCTTTCTTGCCGCCAAGGATCTGATGGCGCAG
GGGATCATGATCTGATCAAGAGACAGGATGAGGATCGTTTCGCATGATTGAACAAGATGGATTGCACGCA
GGTTCTCCGGCCGCTTGGGTGGAGAGGCTATTCGGCTATGACTGGGCACAACAGACAATCGGCTGCTCTG
ATGCCGCCGTGTTCCGGCTGTCAGCGCAGGGGCGCCCGGTTCTTTTTGTCAAGACCGACCTGTCCGGTGC
CCTGAATGAACTGCAGGACGAGGCAGCGCGGCTATCGTGGCTGGCCACGACGGGCGTTCCTTGCGCAGCT
GTGCTCGACGTTGTCACTGAAGCGGGAAGGGACTGGCTGCTATTGGGCGAAGTGCCGGGGCAGGATCTCC
TGTCATCTCACCTTGCTCCTGCCGAGAAAGTATCCATCATGGCTGATGCAATGCGGCGGCTGCATACGCT
TGATCCGGCTACCTGCCCATTCGACCACCAAGCGAAACATCGCATCGAGCGAGCACGTACTCGGATGGAA
GCCGGTCTTGTCGATCAGGATGATCTGGACGAAGAGCATCAGGGGCTCGCGCCAGCCGAACTGTTCGCCA
GGCTCAAGGCGCGCATGCCCGACGGCGAGGATCTCGTCGTGACCCATGGCGATGCCTGCTTGCCGAATAT
CATGGTGGAAAATGGCCGCTTTTCTGGATTCATCGACTGTGGCCGGCT
Features (pLannotate 1.2.2; 10 found; start..end, strand, type, name):
    191..285     +  terminator     lambda t0 terminator: transcription terminator from phage lambda
    777..999     +  rep_origin     pSC101 ori: low-copy replication origin that requires the Rep101 protein
   1047..1997    +  CDS            Rep101: RepA protein needed for replication with the pSC101 origin; rep101
   2528..2555    -  terminator     T7Te terminator: phage T7 early transcription terminator
   2571..2642    -  terminator     rrnB T1 terminator: transcription terminator T1 from the E. coli rrnB gene
   2675..3352    -  CDS            mRFP1: monomeric derivative of DsRed (Campbell et al., 2002)
   3402..3686    -  promoter       araBAD promoter: araBAD; promoter of the L-arabinose operon of E. coli; the araC regulatory gene is transcribed in the opposite direction (Guzman et al., 1995)
   3713..4591    +  CDS            araC: L-arabinose regulatory protein; araC
   4598..4702    +  CDS            tnpA (fragment): TN5P_ECOLX - Also known as tnp. Experimental evidence at protein level: Swiss-Prot protein existence level 1. Mediates transposition of transposon Tn5 by a 'cut and paste' mechanism. First, the monomeric transposase binds the 19 bp inverted DNA repeats flanking the transposon. Then, dimerization of the DNA- bound transposase creates a synaptic DNA complex. After nicking of the first DNA strand, excision of the transposon proceeds through a series of intermediates. The transposase then mediates the insertion of the transposon at a new site by strand transfer. The activity of the wild- type tran
   4734..157     +  CDS            neo (across the origin): KKA2_KLEPN - Also known as kan, nptII. Experimental evidence at protein level: Swiss-Prot protein existence level 1. Resistance to kanamycin, neomycin, paromomycin, ribostamycin, butirosin and gentamicin B. From Klebsiella pneumoniae.
