[The description below was written by a language model from this plasmid's Addgene catalogue record and pLannotate feature annotations shown in this document.]
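Description:
pBbS8k-RFP_M78I is a 5,368 bp bacterial expression plasmid built on the pSC101 replicon. It was made to carry a copy-number-increasing mutation in the plasmid's own replication protein. Replication depends on the pSC101 origin together with the adjacent Rep101/RepA coding sequence, which the origin requires in order to function. The wild-type pSC101 system is low copy. Here repA carries an M78I substitution, introduced by Gibson cloning, and the catalogue lists the resulting plasmid as high copy. Selection is by kanamycin through the neo (nptII) aminoglycoside phosphotransferase gene, which spans the numbering origin of the sequence and is followed by the lambda t0 terminator. A short tnpA fragment annotated just upstream of neo is probably a Tn5-derived remnant that came along with the resistance cassette, not a functional transposase.

The expression payload is mRFP1, a monomeric DsRed derivative, under the arabinose-inducible araBAD promoter. The araC regulator is transcribed divergently from this promoter, so reporter output is controlled by L-arabinose. The rrnB T1 and T7Te terminators close off the mRFP1 transcript on the reverse strand. The catalogue entry lists RFP as an N-terminal tag on the backbone, but the feature table shows mRFP1 as a separate cassette on the opposite strand from repA, so it is an independent reporter and not fused to RepA.

The stated purpose is simply "RepA mutant", and the plasmid comes from work isolating pSC101 origin mutations that raise copy number. In that setting, the inducible RFP would plausibly provide a fluorescence readout reflecting gene dosage, although the record does not say so. The plasmid could also serve as a higher-copy pSC101-type expression backbone for E. coli.
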