Addgene plasmid #109413: pBbS8k-RFP_M78I
Purpose: RepA Mutant
Depositing lab: Jay Keasling. Depositing organization: Lawrence Berkeley National Laboratory. Publication: Isolation and characterization of novel mutations in the pSC101 origin that increase copy number. Thompson MG, Sedaghatian N, Barajas JF, Wehrs M, Bailey CB, Kaplan N, Hillson NJ, Mukhopadhyay A, Keasling JD. Sci Rep. 2018 Jan 25;8(1):1590. doi: 10.1038/s41598-018-20016-w. PubMed 29371642.
Backbone
  Vector backbone: pSC101
  Vector type: Bacterial Expression
Growth in bacteria
  Bacterial resistance: Kanamycin, 50 μg/mL
  Growth temperature: 37°C
  Growth strain: DH10b
  Copy number: High Copy
Gene/Insert
  Gene/Insert name: repA
  Species: Synthetic
  Mutation: M78I repA mutation to increase copy number
  Tag / fusion protein: RFP (N terminal on backbone)
  Cloning method: Gibson Cloning
Terms and licenses: Academic/Nonprofit Terms; Industry Terms: Not Available to Industry
How to cite: pBbS8k-RFP_M78I was a gift from Jay Keasling (Addgene plasmid # 109413 ; http://n2t.net/addgene:109413 ; RRID:Addgene_109413)
